>Addgene plasmid #85066 | pCytERM_mScarlet_N1 | addgene full sequence | sequence record 364710 | Addgene NGS Result
TAATAGTAATCAATTACGGGGTCATTAGTTCATAGCCCATATATGGAGTTCCGCGTTACATAACTTACGG
TAAATGGCCCGCCTGGCTGACCGCCCAACGACCCCCGCCCATTGACGTCAATAATGACGTATGTTCCCAT
AGTAACGCCAATAGGGACTTTCCATTGACGTCAATGGGTGGAGTATTTACGGTAAACTGCCCACTTGGCA
GTACATCAAGTGTATCATATGCCAAGTACGCCCCCTATTGACGTCAATGACGGTAAATGGCCCGCCTGGC
ATTATGCCCAGTACATGACCTTATGGGACTTTCCTACTTGGCAGTACATCTACGTATTAGTCATCGCTAT
TACCATGGTGATGCGGTTTTGGCAGTACATCAATGGGCGTGGATAGCGGTTTGACTCACGGGGATTTCCA
AGTCTCCACCCCATTGACGTCAATGGGAGTTTGTTTTGGCACCAAAATCAACGGGACTTTCCAAAATGTC
GTAACAACTCCGCCCCATTGACGCAAATGGGCGGTAGGCGTGTACGGTGGGAGGTCTATATAAGCAGAGC
TGGTTTAGTGAACCGTCAGATCCGCTAGCGCTACCGGACTCAGATCTGGTACCCCTTGCAGCTTCCAGTT
GTCAGGAAGAGAAGGCTCCCATGGATCCTGTGGTGGTGCTGGGGCTCTGTCTCTCCTGTTTGCTTCTCCT
TTCACTCTGGAAACAGAGCTATGGGGGAGGGAAGCTTCGAATTCTGCAGTCGACGGTACCGCGGGCCCGG
GATCCACCGGTCGCCACCATGGTGAGCAAGGGCGAGGCAGTGATCAAGGAGTTCATGCGGTTCAAGGTGC
ACATGGAGGGCTCCATGAACGGCCACGAGTTCGAGATCGAGGGCGAGGGCGAGGGCCGCCCCTACGAGGG
CACCCAGACCGCCAAGCTGAAGGTGACCAAGGGTGGCCCCCTGCCCTTCTCCTGGGACATCCTGTCCCCT
CAGTTCATGTACGGCTCCAGGGCCTTCACCAAGCACCCCGCCGACATCCCCGACTACTATAAGCAGTCCT
TCCCCGAGGGCTTCAAGTGGGAGCGCGTGATGAACTTCGAGGACGGCGGCGCCGTGACCGTGACCCAGGA
CACCTCCCTGGAGGACGGCACCCTGATCTACAAGGTGAAGCTCCGCGGCACCAACTTCCCTCCTGACGGC
CCCGTAATGCAGAAGAAGACAATGGGCTGGGAAGCGTCCACCGAGCGGTTGTACCCCGAGGACGGCGTGC
TGAAGGGCGACATTAAGATGGCCCTGCGCCTGAAGGACGGCGGCCGCTACCTGGCGGACTTCAAGACCAC
CTACAAGGCCAAGAAGCCCGTGCAGATGCCCGGCGCCTACAACGTCGACCGCAAGTTGGACATCACCTCC
CACAACGAGGACTACACCGTGGTGGAACAGTACGAACGCTCCGAGGGCCGCCACTCCACCGGCGGCATGG
ACGAGCTGTACAAGTAAGCGGCCGCGACTCTAGATCATAATCAGCCATACCACATTTGTAGAGGTTTTAC
TTGCTTTAAAAAACCTCCCACACCTCCCCCTGAACCTGAAACATAAAATGAATGCAATTGTTGTTGTTAA
CTTGTTTATTGCAGCTTATAATGGTTACAAATAAAGCAATAGCATCACAAATTTCACAAATAAAGCATTT
TTTTCACTGCATTCTAGTTGTGGTTTGTCCAAACTCATCAATGTATCTTAAGGCGTAAATTGTAAGCGTT
AATATTTTGTTAAAATTCGCGTTAAATTTTTGTTAAATCAGCTCATTTTTTAACCAATAGGCCGAAATCG
GCAAAATCCCTTATAAATCAAAAGAATAGACCGAGATAGGGT
[37 nt withheld, positions 1863-1899]
AAAGAACGTGGACTCCAACGTCAAAGG
[49 nt withheld, positions 1927-1975]
T
[91 nt withheld, positions 1977-2067]
G
[124 nt withheld, positions 2069-2192]
CAGGTGGCACTTTTCGGGGAAATGTGCGCGGAACCCCTATTTGTTTATTTTTCTAAATACATTCAAATAT
GTATCCGCTCATGAGACAATAACCCTGATAAATGCTTCAATAATATTGAAAAAGGAAGAGTCCTGAGGCG
GAAAGAACCAGCTGTGGAATGTGTGTCAGTTAGGGTGTGGAAAGTCCCCAGGCTCCCCAGCAGGCAGAAG
TATGCAAAGCATGCATCTCAATTAGTCAGCAACCAGGTGTGGAAAGTCCCCAGGCTCCCCAGCAGGCAGA
AGTATGCAAAGCATGCATCTCAATTAGTCAGCAACCATAGTCCCGCCCCTAACTCCGCCCATCCCGCCCC
TAACTCCGCCCAGTTCCGCCCATTCTCCGCCCCATGGCTGACTAATTTTTTTTATTTATGCAGAGGCCGA
GGCCGCCTCGGCCTCTGAGCTATTCCAGAAGTAGTGAGGAGGCTTTTTTGGAGGCCTAGGCTTTTGCAAA
GATCGATCAAGAGACAGGATGAGGATCGTTTCGCATGATTGAACAAGATGGATTGCACGCAGGTTCTCCG
GCCGCTTGGGTGGAGAGGCTATTCGGCTATGACTGGGCACAACAGACAATCGGCTGCTCTGATGCCGCCG
TGTTCCGGCTGTCAGCGCAGGGGCGCCCGGTTCTTTTTGTCAAGACCGACCTGTCCGGTGCCCTGAATGA
ACTGCAAGACGAGGCAGCGCGGCTATCGTGGCTGGCCACGACGGGCGTTCCTTGCGCAGCTGTGCTCGAC
GTTGTCACTGAAGCGGGAAGGGACTGGCTGCTATTGGGCGAAGTGCCGGGGCAGGATCTCCTGTCATCTC
ACCTTGCTCCTGCCGAGAAAGTATCCATCATGGCTGATGCAATGCGGCGGCTGCATACGCTTGATCCGGC
TACCTGCCCATTCGACCACCAAGCGAAACATCGCATCGAGCGAGCACGTACTCGGATGGAAGCCGGTCTT
GTCGATCAGGATGATCTGGACGAAGAGCATCAGGGGCTCGCGCCAGCCGAACTGTTCGCCAGGCTCAAGG
CGAGCATGCCCGACGGCGAGGATCTCGTCGTGACCCATGGCGATGCCTGCTTGCCGAATATCATGGTGGA
AAATGGCCGCTTTTCTGGATTCATCGACTGTGGCCGGCTGGGTGTGGCGGACCGCTATCAGGACATAGCG
TTGGCTACCCGTGATATTGCTGAAGAGCTTGGCGGCGAATGGGCTGACCGCTTCCTCGTGCTTTACGGTA
TCGCCGCTCCCGATTCGCAGCGCATCGCCTTCTATCGCCTTCTTGACGAGTTCTTCTGAGCGGGACTCTG
GGGTTCGAAATGACCGACCAAGCGACGCCCAACCTGCCATCACGAGATTTCGATTCCACCGCCGCCTTCT
ATGAAAGGTTGGGCTTCGGAATCGTTTTCCGGGACGCCGGCTGGATGATCCTCCAGCGCGGGGATCTCAT
GCTGGAGTTCTTCGCCCACCCTAGGGGGAGGCTAACTGAAACACGGAAGGAGACAATACCGGAAGGAACC
CGCGCTATGACGGCAATAAAAAGACAGAATAAAACGCACGGTGTTGGGTCGTTTGTTCATAAACGCGGGG
TTCGGTCCCAGGGCTGGCACTCTGTCGATACCCCACCGAGACCCCATTGGGGCCAATACGCCCGCGTTTC
TTCCTTTTCCCCACCCCACCCCCCAAGTTCGGGTGAAGGCCCAGGGCTCGCAGCCAACGTCGGGGCGGCA
GGCCCTGCCATAGCCTCAGGTTACTCATATATACTTTAGATTGATTTAAAACTTCATTTTTAATTTAAAA
GGATCTAGGTGAAGATCCTTTTTGATAATCTCATGACCAAAATCCCTTAACGTGAGTTTTCGTTCCACTG
AGCGTCAGACCCCGTAGAAAAGATCAAAGGATCTTCTTGAGATCCTTTTTTTCTGCGCGTAATCTGCTGC
TTGCAAACAAAAAAACCACCGCTACCAGCGGTGGTTTGTTTGCCGGATCAAGAGCTACCAACTCTTTTTC
CGAAGGTAACTGGCTTCAGCAGAGCGCAGATACCAAATACTGTTCTTCTAGTGTAGCCGTAGTTAGGCCA
CCACTTCAAGAACTCTGTAGCACCGCCTACATACCTCGCTCTGCTAATCCTGTTACCAGTGGCTGCTGCC
AGTGGCGATAAGTCGTGTCTTACCGGGTTGGACTCAAGACGATAGTTACCGGATAAGGCGCAGCGGTCGG
GCTGAACGGGGGGTTCGTGCACACAGCCCAGCTTGGAGCGAACGACCTACACCGAACTGAGATACCTACA
GCGTGAGCTATGAGAAAGCGCCACGCTTCCCGAAGGGAGAAAGGCGGACAGGTATCCGGTAAGCGGCAGG
GTCGGAACAGGAGAGCGCACGAGGGAGCTTCCAGGGGGAAACGCCTGGTATCTTTATAGTCCTGTCGGGT
TTCGCCACCTCTGACTTGAGCGTCGATTTTTGTGATGCTCGTCAGGGGGGCGGAGCCTATGGAAAAACGC
CAGCAACGCGGCCTTTTTACGGTTCCTGGCCTTTTGCTGGCCTTTTGCTCACATGTTCTTTCCTGCGTTA
TCCCCTGATTCTGTGGATAACCGTATTACCGCCATGCATTAGTTAT
Features (pLannotate 1.2.2; 16 found; start..end, strand, type, name):
     54..357     +  enhancer       CMV enhancer: human cytomegalovirus immediate early enhancer
    358..561     +  promoter       CMV promoter: human cytomegalovirus (CMV) immediate early promoter
    584..607     +  misc_feature   MCS (fragment): multiple cloning site
    651..737     +  CDS            CYP2C1 (fragment): CP2C1_RABIT - Experimental evidence at protein level: Swiss-Prot protein existence level 1. Cytochromes P450 are a group of heme-thiolate monooxygenases. In liver microsomes, this enzyme is involved in an NADPH-dependent electron transport pathway. It oxidizes a variety of structurally unrelated compounds, including steroids, fatty acids, and xenobiotics. From Oryctolagus cuniculus (Rabbit).
    732..775     +  misc_feature   MCS (fragment): multiple cloning site
    789..1484    +  CDS            mScarlet: mScarlet is a basic (constitutively fluorescent) red fluorescent protein published in 2016, derived from synthetic construct. It has moderate acid sensitivity.
   1503..1586    +  CDS            large T antigen (fragment): large T antigen from SV40 (simian virus 40)
   1609..1730    +  polyA_signal   SV40 poly(A) signal: SV40 polyadenylation signal
   1764..2192    -  rep_origin     f1 ori (sequence partly withheld): f1 bacteriophage origin of replication; arrow indicates direction of (+) strand synthesis
   2219..2323    +  promoter       AmpR promoter: bla
   2325..2682    +  promoter       SV40 promoter: SV40 enhancer and early promoter
   2717..3511    +  CDS            NeoR/KanR: aminoglycoside phosphotransferase from Tn5; aph(3')-II (or nptII); confers resistance to neomycin, kanamycin, and G418 (Geneticin®)
   3532..3684    +  CDS            ble (fragment): BLE_KLEPN - Experimental evidence at protein level: Swiss-Prot protein existence level 1. Binding protein with a strong affinity to the bleomycin family of antibiotics. Binds to CL990; an antimitotic-antibiotic compound. From Klebsiella pneumoniae.
   3743..3790    +  polyA_signal   HSV TK poly(A) signal: herpes simplex virus thymidine kinase polyadenylation signal (Cole and Stacy, 1985)
   3881..3897    -  polyA_signal   bGH poly(A) signal (fragment): bovine growth hormone polyadenylation signal
   4119..4707    +  rep_origin     ori: high-copy-number ColE1/pMB1/pBR322/pUC origin of replication
