[The description below was written by a language model from this plasmid's Addgene catalogue record and pLannotate feature annotations shown in this document.]
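Description:
pCytERM_mScarlet_N1 is a mammalian expression plasmid of about 4.8 kb, built on the pmScarlet_N1 backbone, an N1-style vector in which the inserted sequence is fused upstream of the fluorescent protein. It is propagated in E. coli through a high-copy ColE1/pUC-type origin and also carries an f1 phage origin. A single NeoR/KanR (Tn5 aminoglycoside phosphotransferase) gene serves both hosts. A bacterial bla-type promoter drives it for kanamycin selection, and the adjacent SV40 enhancer/early promoter drives it in mammalian cells for G418 selection, with an HSV TK polyadenylation signal downstream. The short large T antigen, ble and bGH poly(A) matches in the feature table are annotated only as fragments. They are most likely residual backbone sequence rather than functional elements.

The payload is an 87 bp insert encoding amino acids 1–29 of rabbit cytochrome P450 (annotated as CYP2C1), termed CytERM. It lies between remnants of the multiple cloning site and is followed by the monomeric red fluorescent protein mScarlet as a C-terminal fusion partner. Expression comes from the human CMV immediate early enhancer and promoter and terminates at an SV40 poly(A) signal. The N-terminal P450 segment acts as a membrane anchor that tethers the fusion to the endoplasmic reticulum, with the fluorescent protein on the cytoplasmic face.

The stated purpose is visualization of the ER in living cells, for example in colocalization studies. It is also intended for the OSER (organized smooth ER) assay, in which a fluorescent protein that tends to oligomerize reorganizes ER membranes into whorl-like structures. The assay therefore gives a readout of how monomeric the tag behaves in cells.
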