Addgene plasmid #85066: pCytERM_mScarlet_N1
Purpose: In vivo visualization of the ER (can be used for colocalization studies and the OSER assay)
Depositing lab: Dorus Gadella. Depositing organization: University of Amsterdam. Publication: mScarlet: a bright monomeric red fluorescent protein for cellular imaging. Bindels DS, Haarbosch L, van Weeren L, Postma M, Wiese KE, Mastop M, Aumonier S, Gotthard G, Royant A, Hink MA, Gadella TW Jr. Nat Methods. 2016 Nov 21. doi: 10.1038/nmeth.4074. PubMed 27869816.
Backbone
  Vector backbone: pmScarlet_N1
  Backbone manufacturer: Gadella Lab
  Backbone size w/o insert (bp): 4741
  Vector type: Mammalian Expression
  Selectable markers: Neomycin (select with G418)
Growth in bacteria
  Bacterial resistance: Kanamycin, 50 μg/mL
  Growth temperature: 37°C
  Growth strain: DH5alpha
  Copy number: High Copy
Gene/Insert
  Gene/Insert name: CytERM (alt name: Cytochrome p450)
  Species: O. cuniculus (rabbit)
  Insert size (bp): 87
  Mutation: aa1-29
  GenBank ID: NM_001171120.1
  Promoter: CMV
  Tag / fusion protein: mScarlet (C terminal on backbone)
  Cloning method: Unknown
  Sequencing primers: 5′ AGGTCTATATAAGCAGAGC; 3′ TCTACAAATGTGGTATGGC
Terms and licenses: Academic/Nonprofit Terms; Industry Terms: Not Available to Industry
How to cite: pCytERM_mScarlet_N1 was a gift from Dorus Gadella (Addgene plasmid # 85066 ; http://n2t.net/addgene:85066 ; RRID:Addgene_85066)
