>Addgene plasmid #85066 | pCytERM_mScarlet_N1 | addgene partial sequence | sequence record 167689 | CMV-F 5'-CGCAAATGGGCGGTAGGCGTG-3'
CTGGTTTAGTGAACCGTCAGATCCGCTAGCGCTACCGGACTCAGATCTGGTACCCCTTGCAGCTTCCAGT
TGTCAGGAAGAGAAGGCTCCCATGGATCCTGTGGTGGTGCTGGGGCTCTGTCTCTCCTGTTTGCTTCTCC
TTTCACTCTGGAAACAGAGCTATGGGGGAGGGAAGCTTCGAATTCTGCAGTCGACGGTACCGCGGGCCCG
GGATCCACCGGTCGCCACCATGGTGAGCAAGGGCGAGGCAGTGATCAAGGAGTTCATGCGGTTCAAGGTG
CACATGGAGGGCTCCATGAACGGCCACGAGTTCGAGATCGAGGGCGAGGGCGAGGGCCGCCCCTACGAGG
GCACCCAGACCGCCAAGCTGAAGGTGACCAAGGGTGGCCCCCTGCCCTTCTCCTGGGACATCCTGTCCCC
TCAGTTCATGTACGGCTCCAGGGCCTTCACCAAGCACCCCGCCGACATCCCCGACTACTATAAGCAGTCC
TTCCCCGAGGGCTTCAAGTGGGAGCGCGTGATGAACTTCGAGGACGGCGGCGCCGTGACCGTGACCCAGG
ACACCTCCCTGGAGGACGGCACCCTGATCTACAAGGTGAAGCTCCGCGGCACCAACTTCCCTCCTGACGG
CCCCGTAATGCAGAAGAAGACAATGGGCTGGGAAGCGTCCACCGAGCGGTTGTACCCCGAGGACGGCGTG
CTGAAGGGCGACATTAAGATGGCCCTGCGCCTGAAGGACGGCGGCCGCTACCTGGCGGACTTCAAGACCA
CCTACAAGGCCAAGAAGCCCGTGCAGATGCCCGGCGCCTACAACG
