>Addgene plasmid #85066 | pCytERM_mScarlet_N1 | addgene partial sequence | sequence record 167691 | SV40pA-R 5'-GAAATTTGTGATGCTATTGC-3'
TAACAGTTAACAACAACAATTGCATTCATTTTATGTTTCAGGTTCAGGGGGAGGTGTGGGAGGTTTTTTA
AAGCAAGTAAAACCTCTACAAATGTGGTATGGCTGATTATGATCTAGAGTCGCGGCCGCTTACTTGTACA
GCTCGTCCATGCCGCCGGTGGAGTGGCGGCCCTCGGAGCGTTCGTACTGTTCCACCACGGTGTAGTCCTC
GTTGTGGGAGGTGATGTCCAACTTGCGGTCGACGTTGTAGGCGCCGGGCATCTGCACGGGCTTCTTGGCC
TTGTAGGTGGTCTTGAAGTCCGCCAGGTAGCGGCCGCCGTCCTTCAGGCGCAGGGCCATCTTAATGTCGC
CCTTCAGCACGCCGTCCTCGGGGTACAACCGCTCGGTGGACGCTTCCCAGCCCATTGTCTTCTTCTGCAT
TACGGGGCCGTCAGGAGGGAAGTTGGTGCCGCGGAGCTTCACCTTGTAGATCAGGGTGCCGTCCTCCAGG
GAGGTGTCCTGGGTCACGGTCACGGCGCCGCCGTCCTCGAAGTTCATCACGCGCTCCCACTTGAAGCCCT
CGGGGAAGGACTGCTTATAG
